>Addgene plasmid #192595 | PRS_8-jGCaMP7b-P2A-mRuby3 | addgene full sequence | sequence record 379173 | Addgene NGS Result
CAGCTGCGCGCTCGCTCGCTCACTGAGGCCGCCCGGGCGTCGGGCGACCTTTGGTCGCCCGGCCTCAGTG
AGCGAGCGAGCGCGCAGAGAGGGAGTGGCCAACTCCATCACTAGGGGTTCCTGCGGCCGCACGCGTTTAA
TTAAAAACGCGTATTAGCTTCCGCTAGACAAATGTGATTACCCCCGCTAGACAAATGTGATTACCCGCGC
TAGACAAATGTGATTACCCCGCTAGACAAATGTGATTACCCCCCGCTAGACAAATGTGATTACCCCCGCT
AGACAAATGTGATTACCCGCGCTAGACAAATGTGATTACCCCGCTAGACAAATGTGATTACCCCCGACCA
GGGCATAAATGGCCAGGTGGGACCAGAGATCTGGCCACCATGGGTTCTCATCATCATCATCATCATGGTA
TGGCTAGCATGACTGGTGGACAGCAAATGGGTCGGGATCTGTACGACGATGACGATAAGGATCTCGCCAC
CATGGTCGACTCATCACGTCGTAAGTGGAATAAGACAGGTCACGCAGTCAGAGCTATAGGTCGGCTGAGC
TCACTCGAGAACGTCTATATCAAGGCCGACAAGCAGAAGAACGGCATCAAGGCGAACTTCAAGATCCGCC
ACAACATCGAGGACGGCGGCGTGCAGCTCGCCTACCACTACCAGCAGAACACCCCCATCGGCGACGGCCC
CGTGCTGCTGCCCGACAACCACTACCTGAGCGTGCAGTCCAAACTTTCGAAAGACCCCAACGAGAAGCGC
GATCACATGGTCCTGCTGGAGTTCGTGACCGCCGCCGGGATCACTCTCGGCATGGACGAGCTGTACAAGG
GCGGTACCGGAGGGAGCATGGTGAGCAAGGGCGAGGAGCTGTTCACCGGGGTGGTGCCCATCCTGGTCGA
GCTGGACGGCGACGTAAACGGCCACAAGTTCAGCGTGTCCGGCGAGGGTGAGGGCGATGCCACCTACGGC
AAGCTGACCCTGAAGTTCATCTGCACCACCGGCAAGCTGCCCGTGCCCTGGCCCACCCTCGTGACCACCC
TGACCTACGGCGTGCAGTGCTTCAGCCGCTACCCCGACCACATGAAGCAGCACGACTTCTTCAAGTCCGC
CATGCCCGAAGGCTACATCCAGGAGCGCACCATCTTCTTCAAGGACGACGGCAACTACAAGACCCGCGCC
GAGGTGAAGTTCGAGGGCGACACCCTGGTGAACCGCATCGAGCTTAAGGGCATCGACTTCAAGGAGGACG
GCAACATCCTGGGGCACAAGCTGGAGTACAACCCACCTGACCAACTGACTGAAGAGCAGATCGCAGAATT
TAAAGAGCTTTTCTCCCTATTTGACAAGGACGGGGATGGGACAATAACAACCAAGGAGCTGGGGACGGTG
ATGCGGTCTCTGGGGCAGAACCCCACAGAAGCAGAGCTGCAGGACATGATCAATGAAGTAGATGCCGACG
GTGACGGCACAATCGACTTCCCTGAGTTCCTGACAATGTACGCAAGAAAAATGAAATACAGGGACACGGA
AGAAGAAATTAGAGAAGCGTTCGGTGTGTTTGATAAGGATGGCAATGGCTACATCAGTGCAGCAGAGCTT
CGCCACGTGATGACAAACCTTGGAGAGAAGTTAACAGATGAAGAGGTTGATGAAATGATCAGGGAAGCAG
ACATCGATGGGGATGGTCAGGTAAACTACGAAGAGTTTGTACAAATGATGACAGCGAAGGGATCCGGAGC
CACGAACTTCTCTCTGTTAAAGCAAGCAGGAGACGTGGAAGAAAACCCCGGTCCTATGGTGTCTAAGGGC
GAAGAGCTGATCAAGGAAAATATGCGTATGAAGGTGGTCATGGAAGGTTCGGTCAACGGCCACCAATTCA
AATGCACAGGTGAAGGAGAAGGCAGACCGTACGAGGGAACTCAAACCATGAGGATCAAAGTCATCGAGGG
AGGACCCCTGCCATTTGCCTTTGACATTCTTGCCACGTCGTTCATGTATGGCAGCCGTACTTTTATCAAG
TACCCGGCCGACATCCCTGATTTCTTTAAACAGTCCTTTCCTGAGGGTTTTACTTGGGAAAGAGTTACGA
GATACGAAGATGGTGGAGTCGTCACCGTCACGCAGGACACCAGCCTTGAGGATGGCGAGCTCGTCTACAA
CGTCAAGGTCAGAGGGGTAAACTTTCCCTCCAATGGTCCCGTGATGCAGAAGAAGACCAAGGGTTGGGAG
CCTAATACAGAGATGATGTATCCAGCAGATGGTGGTCTGAGAGGATACACTGACATCGCACTGAAAGTTG
ATGGTGGTGGCCATCTGCACTGCAACTTCGTGACAACTTACAGGTCAAAAAAGACCGTCGGGAACATCAA
GATGCCCGGTGTCCATGCCGTTGATCACCGCCTGGAAAGGATCGAGGAGAGTGACAATGAAACCTACGTA
GTGCAACGCGAAGTGGCAGTTGCCAAATACAGCAACCTTGGTGGTGGCATGGACGAGCTGTACAAGTGAG
TTTATCAAGCTTATCGATAATCAACCTCTGGATTACAAAATTTGTGAAAGATTGACTGGTATTCTTAACT
ATGTTGCTCCTTTTACGCTATGTGGATACGCTGCTTTAATGCCTTTGTATCATGCTATTGCTTCCCGTAT
GGCTTTCATTTTCTCCTCCTTGTATAAATCCTGGTTGCTGTCTCTTTATGAGGAGTTGTGGCCCGTTGTC
AGGCAACGTGGCGTGGTGTGCACTGTGTTTGCTGACGCAACCCCCACTGGTTGGGGCATTGCCACCACCT
GTCAGCTCCTTTCCGGGACTTTCGCTTTCCCCCTCCCTATTGCCACGGCGGAACTCATCGCCGCCTGCCT
TGCCCGCTGCTGGACAGGGGCTCGGCTGTTGGGCACTGACAATTCCGTGGTGTTGTCGGGGAAATCATCG
TCCTTTCCTTGGCTGCTCGCCTATGTTGCCACCTGGATTCTGCGCGGGACGTCCTTCTGCTACGTCCCTT
CGGCCCTCAATCCAGCGGACCTTCCTTCCCGCGGCCTGCTGCCGGCTCTGCGGCCTCTTCCGCGTCTTCG
CCTTCGCCCTCAGACGAGTCGGATCTCCCTTTGGGCCGCCTCCCCGCATCGATACCGAGCGCTGCTCGAG
AGATCTGTGATAGCGGCCATCAAGCTGGCCGCGACTCTAGATCATAATCAGCCATACCACATTTGTAGAG
GTTTTACTTGCTTTAAAAAACCTCCCACACCTCCCCCTGAACCTGAAACATAAAATGAATGCAATTGTTG
TTGTTAACTTGTTTATTGCAGCTTATAATGGTTACAAATAAAGCAATAGCATCACAAATTTCACAAATAA
AGCATTTTTTTCACTGCATTCTAGTTGTGGTTTGTCCAAACTCATCAATGTATCAGCTTATCGATACCGC
ATGCACGTGCGGACCGAGCGGCCGCAGGAACCCCTAGTGATGGAGTTGGCCACTCCCTCTCTGCGCGCTC
GCTCGCTCACTGAGGCCGGGCGACCAAAGGTCGCCCGACGCCCGGGCTTTGCCCGGGCGGCCTCAGTGAG
CGAGCGAGCGCGCAGCTGCCTGCAGGGGCGCCTGATGCGGTATTTTCTCCTTACGCATCTGTGCGGTATT
TCACACCGCATA
[95 nt withheld, positions 3653-3747]
T
[46 nt withheld, positions 3749-3794]
C
[141 nt withheld, positions 3796-3936]
CCTTTGACGTTGGAGTCCACGTTCTTT
[37 nt withheld, positions 3964-4000]
ACTCTATCTCGGGCTATTCTTTTGATTTATAAGGGATTTTGCCGATTTCGGTCTATTGGTTAAAAAATGA
GCTGATTTAACAAAAATTTAACGCGAATTTTAACAAAATATTAACGTTTACAATTTTATGGTGCACTCTC
AGTACAATCTGCTCTGATGCCGCATAGTTAAGCCAGCCCCGACACCCGCCAACACCCGCTGACGCGCCCT
GACGGGCTTGTCTGCTCCCGGCATCCGCTTACAGACAAGCTGTGACCGTCTCCGGGAGCTGCATGTGTCA
GAGGTTTTCACCGTCATCACCGAAACGCGCGAGACGAAAGGGCCTCGTGATACGCCTATTTTTATAGGTT
AATGTCATGATAATAATGGTTTCTTAGACGTCAGGTGGCACTTTTCGGGGAAATGTGCGCGGAACCCCTA
TTTGTTTATTTTTCTAAATACATTCAAATATGTATCCGCTCATGAGACAATAACCCTGATAAATGCTTCA
ATAATATTGAAAAAGGAAGAGTATGAGTATTCAACATTTCCGTGTCGCCCTTATTCCCTTTTTTGCGGCA
TTTTGCCTTCCTGTTTTTGCTCACCCAGAAACGCTGGTGAAAGTAAAAGATGCTGAAGATCAGTTGGGTG
CACGAGTGGGTTACATCGAACTGGATCTCAACAGCGGTAAGATCCTTGAGAGTTTTCGCCCCGAAGAACG
TTTTCCAATGATGAGCACTTTTAAAGTTCTGCTATGTGGCGCGGTATTATCCCGTATTGACGCCGGGCAA
GAGCAACTCGGTCGCCGCATACACTATTCTCAGAATGACTTGGTTGAGTACTCACCAGTCACAGAAAAGC
ATCTTACGGATGGCATGACAGTAAGAGAATTATGCAGTGCTGCCATAACCATGAGTGATAACACTGCGGC
CAACTTACTTCTGACAACGATCGGAGGACCGAAGGAGCTAACCGCTTTTTTGCACAACATGGGGGATCAT
GTAACTCGCCTTGATCGTTGGGAACCGGAGCTGAATGAAGCCATACCAAACGACGAGCGTGACACCACGA
TGCCTGTAGCAATGGCAACAACGTTGCGCAAACTATTAACTGGCGAACTACTTACTCTAGCTTCCCGGCA
ACAATTAATAGACTGGATGGAGGCGGATAAAGTTGCAGGACCACTTCTGCGCTCGGCCCTTCCGGCTGGC
TGGTTTATTGCTGATAAATCTGGAGCCGGTGAGCGTGGGTCTCGCGGTATCATTGCAGCACTGGGGCCAG
ATGGTAAGCCCTCCCGTATCGTAGTTATCTACACGACGGGGAGTCAGGCAACTATGGATGAACGAAATAG
ACAGATCGCTGAGATAGGTGCCTCACTGATTAAGCATTGGTAACTGTCAGACCAAGTTTACTCATATATA
CTTTAGATTGATTTAAAACTTCATTTTTAATTTAAAAGGATCTAGGTGAAGATCCTTTTTGATAATCTCA
TGACCAAAATCCCTTAACGTGAGTTTTCGTTCCACTGAGCGTCAGACCCCGTAGAAAAGATCAAAGGATC
TTCTTGAGATCCTTTTTTTCTGCGCGTAATCTGCTGCTTGCAAACAAAAAAACCACCGCTACCAGCGGTG
GTTTGTTTGCCGGATCAAGAGCTACCAACTCTTTTTCCGAAGGTAACTGGCTTCAGCAGAGCGCAGATAC
CAAATACTGTTCTTCTAGTGTAGCCGTAGTTAGGCCACCACTTCAAGAACTCTGTAGCACCGCCTACATA
CCTCGCTCTGCTAATCCTGTTACCAGTGGCTGCTGCCAGTGGCGATAAGTCGTGTCTTACCGGGTTGGAC
TCAAGACGATAGTTACCGGATAAGGCGCAGCGGTCGGGCTGAACGGGGGGTTCGTGCACACAGCCCAGCT
TGGAGCGAACGACCTACACCGAACTGAGATACCTACAGCGTGAGCTATGAGAAAGCGCCACGCTTCCCGA
AGGGAGAAAGGCGGACAGGTATCCGGTAAGCGGCAGGGTCGGAACAGGAGAGCGCACGAGGGAGCTTCCA
GGGGGAAACGCCTGGTATCTTTATAGTCCTGTCGGGTTTCGCCACCTCTGACTTGAGCGTCGATTTTTGT
GATGCTCGTCAGGGGGGCGGAGCCTATGGAAAAACGCCAGCAACGCGGCCTTTTTACGGTTCCTGGCCTT
TTGCTGGCCTTTTGCTCACATGTCCTGCAGG
Features (pLannotate 1.2.2; 17 found; start..end, strand, type, name):
      4..31      +  repeat_region  AAV2 ITR (fragment): inverted terminal repeat of adeno-associated virus serotype 2 inverted
     60..87      +  repeat_region  AAV2 ITR (fragment): inverted terminal repeat of adeno-associated virus serotype 2 inverted
    390..1739    +  CDS            GCaMP6f: improved fluorescent protein-based calcium sensor (Chen et al., 2013)
   1749..1805    +  CDS            P2A: 2A peptide from porcine teschovirus-1 polyprotein Eukaryotic ribosomes fail to insert a peptide bond between the Gly and Pro residues, yielding separate polypeptides.
   1806..2516    +  CDS            mRuby3: mRuby3 is a basic (constitutively fluorescent) red fluorescent protein published in 2016, derived from Entacmaea quadricolor. It has low acid sensitivity.
   2523..2539    +  misc_feature   MCS (fragment): pBluescript multiple cloning site
   2539..3127    +  misc_feature   WPRE: woodchuck hepatitis virus posttranscriptional regulatory element
   3190..3273    +  CDS            large T antigen (fragment): large T antigen from SV40 (simian virus 40)
   3296..3377    +  polyA_signal   SV40 poly(A) signal: SV40 polyadenylation signal
   3456..3596    +  repeat_region  AAV2 ITR: inverted terminal repeat of adeno-associated virus serotype 2 inverted
   3601..3652    -  misc_feature   bom (fragment): basis of mobility region from pBR322
   3671..4126    +  rep_origin     f1 ori (sequence partly withheld): f1 bacteriophage origin of replication; arrow indicates direction of (+) strand synthesis
   4127..4176    -  misc_feature   bom (fragment): basis of mobility region from pBR322
   4278..4313    -  CDS            rop (fragment): Rop protein, which maintains plasmids at low copy number; rop
   4408..4512    +  promoter       AmpR promoter: bla
   4513..5373    +  CDS            AmpR: β-lactamase; bla; confers resistance to ampicillin, carbenicillin, and related antibiotics
   5544..6132    +  rep_origin     ori: high-copy-number ColE1/pMB1/pBR322/pUC origin of replication
