[The description below was written by a language model from this plasmid's Addgene catalogue record and pLannotate feature annotations shown in this document.]
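Description:
PRS_8-jGCaMP7b-P2A-mRuby3 is an AAV transfer plasmid built on a pAAV2 backbone for mammalian expression, designed to combine green fluorescent calcium imaging with red fluorescent labeling in noradrenergic neurons. It is maintained in bacteria as a high-copy plasmid through a ColE1/pUC-type origin and selected with ampicillin via the β-lactamase gene. An f1 phage origin is also present. The expression cassette lies between AAV2 inverted terminal repeats, which direct replication and packaging of the intervening DNA into recombinant AAV particles. The sequence annotation detects a full-length ITR on the right side but only short ITR fragments on the left. This may reflect the difficulty of sequencing or annotating these repeats, or it may be a partial deletion; the record does not settle which.

According to the catalogue entry, expression is driven by the PRSx8 promoter, a synthetic promoter commonly used to restrict expression to noradrenergic and adrenergic cells. The automated feature table does not annotate it, but the unannotated stretch upstream of the coding sequence is where it would sit. The open reading frame encodes the genetically encoded calcium indicator jGCaMP7b, which the annotation software labels as the closely related GCaMP6f. It is followed by a P2A ribosomal-skipping peptide and the red fluorescent protein mRuby3. Although mRuby3 is listed as a C-terminal tag, the P2A element means the two proteins are produced as separate polypeptides from one transcript. mRuby3 can therefore serve as a calcium-independent marker for identifying transduced cells. A WPRE downstream enhances transcript stability and expression, and an SV40 polyadenylation signal terminates the message.
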