Addgene plasmid #192595: PRS_8-jGCaMP7b-P2A-mRuby3
Purpose: AAV-vector for red fluorescent labeling and green fluorescent calcium measurements from noradrenergic neurons
Depositing lab: Simon Wiegert. Depositing organization: Universitaetsklinikum Hamburg-Eppendorf.
Backbone
  Vector backbone: pAAV2
  Backbone size w/o insert (bp): 4082
  Vector type: Mammalian Expression, AAV
Growth in bacteria
  Bacterial resistance: Ampicillin, 100 μg/mL
  Growth temperature: 37°C
  Growth strain: NEB Stable
  Copy number: High Copy
Gene/Insert
  Gene/Insert name: jGCaMP7b
  Species: Synthetic
  Insert size (bp): 2130
  Promoter: PRSX8
  Tag / fusion protein: mRuby3 (C terminal on insert)
  Cloning method: Restriction Enzyme; 5′ cloning site unspecified (destroyed during cloning); 3′ cloning site HindIII (not destroyed)
Terms and licenses: Academic/Nonprofit Terms; Industry Terms: Not Available to Industry
How to cite: PRS_8-jGCaMP7b-P2A-mRuby3 was a gift from Simon Wiegert (Addgene plasmid # 192595 ; http://n2t.net/addgene:192595 ; RRID:Addgene_192595)
