>Addgene plasmid #192595 | PRS_8-jGCaMP7b-P2A-mRuby3 | depositor partial sequence | sequence record 373160 | jGCaMP7b-P2A-mRuby3 insert
ATGGGTTCTCATCATCATCATCATCATGGTATGGCTAGCATGACTGGTGGACAGCAAATGGGTCGGGATC
TGTACGACGATGACGATAAGGATCTCGCCACCATGGTCGACTCATCACGTCGTAAGTGGAATAAGACAGG
TCACGCAGTCAGAGCTATAGGTCGGCTGAGCTCACTCGAGAACGTCTATATCAAGGCCGACAAGCAGAAG
AACGGCATCAAGGCGAACTTCAAGATCCGCCACAACATCGAGGACGGCGGCGTGCAGCTCGCCTACCACT
ACCAGCAGAACACCCCCATCGGCGACGGCCCCGTGCTGCTGCCCGACAACCACTACCTGAGCGTGCAGTC
CAAACTTTCGAAAGACCCCAACGAGAAGCGCGATCACATGGTCCTGCTGGAGTTCGTGACCGCCGCCGGG
ATCACTCTCGGCATGGACGAGCTGTACAAGGGCGGTACCGGAGGGAGCATGGTGAGCAAGGGCGAGGAGC
TGTTCACCGGGGTGGTGCCCATCCTGGTCGAGCTGGACGGCGACGTAAACGGCCACAAGTTCAGCGTGTC
CGGCGAGGGTGAGGGCGATGCCACCTACGGCAAGCTGACCCTGAAGTTCATCTGCACCACCGGCAAGCTG
CCCGTGCCCTGGCCCACCCTCGTGACCACCCTGACCTACGGCGTGCAGTGCTTCAGCCGCTACCCCGACC
ACATGAAGCAGCACGACTTCTTCAAGTCCGCCATGCCCGAAGGCTACATCCAGGAGCGCACCATCTTCTT
CAAGGACGACGGCAACTACAAGACCCGCGCCGAGGTGAAGTTCGAGGGCGACACCCTGGTGAACCGCATC
GAGCTTAAGGGCATCGACTTCAAGGAGGACGGCAACATCCTGGGGCACAAGCTGGAGTACAACCCACCTG
ACCAACTGACTGAAGAGCAGATCGCAGAATTTAAAGAGCTTTTCTCCCTATTTGACAAGGACGGGGATGG
GACAATAACAACCAAGGAGCTGGGGACGGTGATGCGGTCTCTGGGGCAGAACCCCACAGAAGCAGAGCTG
CAGGACATGATCAATGAAGTAGATGCCGACGGTGACGGCACAATCGACTTCCCTGAGTTCCTGACAATGT
ACGCAAGAAAAATGAAATACAGGGACACGGAAGAAGAAATTAGAGAAGCGTTCGGTGTGTTTGATAAGGA
TGGCAATGGCTACATCAGTGCAGCAGAGCTTCGCCACGTGATGACAAACCTTGGAGAGAAGTTAACAGAT
GAAGAGGTTGATGAAATGATCAGGGAAGCAGACATCGATGGGGATGGTCAGGTAAACTACGAAGAGTTTG
TACAAATGATGACAGCGAAGGGATCCGGAGCCACGAACTTCTCTCTGTTAAAGCAAGCAGGAGACGTGGA
AGAAAACCCCGGTCCTATGGTGTCTAAGGGCGAAGAGCTGATCAAGGAAAATATGCGTATGAAGGTGGTC
ATGGAAGGTTCGGTCAACGGCCACCAATTCAAATGCACAGGTGAAGGAGAAGGCAGACCGTACGAGGGAA
CTCAAACCATGAGGATCAAAGTCATCGAGGGAGGACCCCTGCCATTTGCCTTTGACATTCTTGCCACGTC
GTTCATGTATGGCAGCCGTACTTTTATCAAGTACCCGGCCGACATCCCTGATTTCTTTAAACAGTCCTTT
CCTGAGGGTTTTACTTGGGAAAGAGTTACGAGATACGAAGATGGTGGAGTCGTCACCGTCACGCAGGACA
CCAGCCTTGAGGATGGCGAGCTCGTCTACAACGTCAAGGTCAGAGGGGTAAACTTTCCCTCCAATGGTCC
CGTGATGCAGAAGAAGACCAAGGGTTGGGAGCCTAATACAGAGATGATGTATCCAGCAGATGGTGGTCTG
AGAGGATACACTGACATCGCACTGAAAGTTGATGGTGGTGGCCATCTGCACTGCAACTTCGTGACAACTT
ACAGGTCAAAAAAGACCGTCGGGAACATCAAGATGCCCGGTGTCCATGCCGTTGATCACCGCCTGGAAAG
GATCGAGGAGAGTGACAATGAAACCTACGTAGTGCAACGCGAAGTGGCAGTTGCCAAATACAGCAACCTT
GGTGGTGGCATGGACGAGCTGTACAAGTGA
